>Addgene plasmid #243773 | mGreenLantern-A OR T-SpyTag | addgene full sequence | sequence record 486039 | Addgene NGS Result
TGGCGAATGGG
[124 nt withheld, positions 12-135]
C
[91 nt withheld, positions 137-227]
A
[49 nt withheld, positions 229-277]
CCTTTGACGTTGGAGTCCACGTTCTTT
[37 nt withheld, positions 305-341]
ACCCTATCTCGGTCTATTCTTTTGATTTATAAGGGATTTTGCCGATTTCGGCCTATTGGTTAAAAAATGA
GCTGATTTAACAAAAATTTAACGCGAATTTTAACAAAATATTAACGTTTACAATTTCAGGTGGCACTTTT
CGGGGAAATGTGCGCGGAACCCCTATTTGTTTATTTTTCTAAATACATTCAAATATGTATCCGCTCATGA
ATTAATTCTTAGAAAAACTCATCGAGCATCAAATGAAACTGCAATTTATTCATATCAGGATTATCAATAC
CATATTTTTGAAAAAGCCGTTTCTGTAATGAAGGAGAAAACTCACCGAGGCAGTTCCATAGGATGGCAAG
ATCCTGGTATCGGTCTGCGATTCCGACTCGTCCAACATCAATACAACCTATTAATTTCCCCTCGTCAAAA
ATAAGGTTATCAAGTGAGAAATCACCATGAGTGACGACTGAATCCGGTGAGAATGGCAAAAGTTTATGCA
TTTCTTTCCAGACTTGTTCAACAGGCCAGCCATTACGCTCGTCATCAAAATCACTCGCATCAACCAAACC
GTTATTCATTCGTGATTGCGCCTGAGCGAGACGAAATACGCGATCGCTGTTAAAAGGACAATTACAAACA
GGAATCGAATGCAACCGGCGCAGGAACACTGCCAGCGCATCAACAATATTTTCACCTGAATCAGGATATT
CTTCTAATACCTGGAATGCTGTTTTCCCGGGGATCGCAGTGGTGAGTAACCATGCATCATCAGGAGTACG
GATAAAATGCTTGATGGTCGGAAGAGGCATAAATTCCGTCAGCCAGTTTAGTCTGACCATCTCATCTGTA
ACATCATTGGCAACGCTACCTTTGCCATGTTTCAGAAACAACTCTGGCGCATCGGGCTTCCCATACAATC
GATAGATTGTCGCACCTGATTGCCCGACATTATCGCGAGCCCATTTATACCCATATAAATCAGCATCCAT
GTTGGAATTTAATCGCGGCCTAGAGCAAGACGTTTCCCGTTGAATATGGCTCATAACACCCCTTGTATTA
CTGTTTATGTAAGCAGACAGTTTTATTGTTCATGACCAAAATCCCTTAACGTGAGTTTTCGTTCCACTGA
GCGTCAGACCCCGTAGAAAAGATCAAAGGATCTTCTTGAGATCCTTTTTTTCTGCGCGTAATCTGCTGCT
TGCAAACAAAAAAACCACCGCTACCAGCGGTGGTTTGTTTGCCGGATCAAGAGCTACCAACTCTTTTTCC
GAAGGTAACTGGCTTCAGCAGAGCGCAGATACCAAATACTGTCCTTCTAGTGTAGCCGTAGTTAGGCCAC
CACTTCAAGAACTCTGTAGCACCGCCTACATACCTCGCTCTGCTAATCCTGTTACCAGTGGCTGCTGCCA
GTGGCGATAAGTCGTGTCTTACCGGGTTGGACTCAAGACGATAGTTACCGGATAAGGCGCAGCGGTCGGG
CTGAACGGGGGGTTCGTGCACACAGCCCAGCTTGGAGCGAACGACCTACACCGAACTGAGATACCTACAG
CGTGAGCTATGAGAAAGCGCCACGCTTCCCGAAGGGAGAAAGGCGGACAGGTATCCGGTAAGCGGCAGGG
TCGGAACAGGAGAGCGCACGAGGGAGCTTCCAGGGGGAAACGCCTGGTATCTTTATAGTCCTGTCGGGTT
TCGCCACCTCTGACTTGAGCGTCGATTTTTGTGATGCTCGTCAGGGGGGCGGAGCCTATGGAAAAACGCC
AGCAACGCGGCCTTTTTACGGTTCCTGGCCTTTTGCTGGCCTTTTGCTCACATGTTCTTTCCTGCGTTAT
CCCCTGATTCTGTGGATAACCGTATTACCGCCTTTGAGTGAGCTGATACCGCTCGCCGCAGCCGAACGAC
CGAGCGCAGCGAGTCAGTGAGCGAGGAAGCGGAAGAGCGCCTGATGCGGTATTTTCTCCTTACGCATCTG
TGCGGTATTTCACACCGCATATATGGTGCACTCTCAGTACAATCTGCTCTGATGCCGCATAGTTAAGCCA
GTATACACTCCGCTATCGCTACGTGACTGGGTCATGGCTGCGCCCCGACACCCGCCAACACCCGCTGACG
CGCCCTGACGGGCTTGTCTGCTCCCGGCATCCGCTTACAGACAAGCTGTGACCGTCTCCGGGAGCTGCAT
GTGTCAGAGGTTTTCACCGTCATCACCGAAACGCGCGAGGCAGCTGCGGTAAAGCTCATCAGCGTGGTCG
TGAAGCGATTCACAGATGTCTGCCTGTTCATCCGCGTCCAGCTCGTTGAGTTTCTCCAGAAGCGTTAATG
TCTGGCTTCTGATAAAGCGGGCCATGTTAAGGGCGGTTTTTTCCTGTTTGGTCACTGATGCCTCCGTGTA
AGGGGGATTTCTGTTCATGGGGGTAATGATACCGATGAAACGAGAGAGGATGCTCACGATACGGGTTACT
GATGATGAACATGCCCGGTTACTGGAACGTTGTGAGGGTAAACAACTGGCGGTATGGATGCGGCGGGACC
AGAGAAAAATCACTCAGGGTCAATGCCAGCGCTTCGTTAATACAGATGTAGGTGTTCCACAGGGTAGCCA
GCAGCATCCTGCGATGCAGATCCGGAACATAATGGTGCAGGGCGCTGACTTCCGCGTTTCCAGACTTTAC
GAAACACGGAAACCGAAGACCATTCATGTTGTTGCTCAGGTCGCAGACGTTTTGCAGCAGCAGTCGCTTC
ACGTTCGCTCGCGTATCGGTGATTCATTCTGCTAACCAGTAAGGCAACCCCGCCAGCCTAGCCGGGTCCT
CAACGACAGGAGCACGATCATGCGCACCCGTGGGGCCGCCATGCCGGCGATAATGGCCTGCTTCTCGCCG
AAACGTTTGGTGGCGGGACCAGTGACGAAGGCTTGAGCGAGGGCGTGCAAGATTCCGAATACCGCAAGCG
ACAGGCCGATCATCGTCGCGCTCCAGCGAAAGCGGTCCTCGCCGAAAATGACCCAGAGCGCTGCCGGCAC
CTGTCCTACGAGTTGCATGATAAAGAAGACAGTCATAAGTGCGGCGACGATAGTCATGCCCCGCGCCCAC
CGGAAGGAGCTGACTGGGTTGAAGGCTCTCAAGGGCATCGGTCGAGATCCCGGTGCCTAATGAGTGAGCT
AACTTACATTAATTGCGTTGCGCTCACTGCCCGCTTTCCAGTCGGGAAACCTGTCGTGCCAGCTGCATTA
ATGAATCGGCCAACGCGCGGGGAGAGGCGGTTTGCGTATTGGGCGCCAGGGTGGTTTTTCTTTTCACCAG
TGAGACGGGCAACAGCTGATTGCCCTTCACCGCCTGGCCCTGAGAGAGTTGCAGCAAGCGGTCCACGCTG
GTTTGCCCCAGCAGGCGAAAATCCTGTTTGATGGTGGTTAACGGCGGGATATAACATGAGCTGTCTTCGG
TATCGTCGTATCCCACTACCGAGATGTCCGCACCAACGCGCAGCCCGGACTCGGTAATGGCGCGCATTGC
GCCCAGCGCCATCTGATCGTTGGCAACCAGCATCGCAGTGGGAACGATGCCCTCATTCAGCATTTGCATG
GTTTGTTGAAAACCGGACATGGCACTCCAGTCGCCTTCCCGTTCCGCTATCGGCTGAATTTGATTGCGAG
TGAGATATTTATGCCAGCCAGCCAGACGCAGACGCGCCGAGACAGAACTTAATGGGCCCGCTAACAGCGC
GATTTGCTGGTGACCCAATGCGACCAGATGCTCCACGCCCAGTCGCGTACCGTCTTCATGGGAGAAAATA
ATACTGTTGATGGGTGTCTGGTCAGAGACATCAAGAAATAACGCCGGAACATTAGTGCAGGCAGCTTCCA
CAGCAATGGCATCCTGGTCATCCAGCGGATAGTTAATGATCAGCCCACTGACGCGTTGCGCGAGAAGATT
GTGCACCGCCGCTTTACAGGCTTCGACGCCGCTTCGTTCTACCATCGACACCACCACGCTGGCACCCAGT
TGATCGGCGCGAGATTTAATCGCCGCGACAATTTGCGACGGCGCGTGCAGGGCCAGACTGGAGGTGGCAA
CGCCAATCAGCAACGACTGTTTGCCCGCCAGTTGTTGTGCCACGCGGTTGGGAATGTAATTCAGCTCCGC
CATCGCCGCTTCCACTTTTTCCCGCGTTTTCGCAGAAACGTGGCTGGCCTGGTTCACCACGCGGGAAACG
GTCTGATAAGAGACACCGGCATACTCTGCGACATCGTATAACGTTACTGGTTTCACATTCACCACCCTGA
ATTGACTCTCTTCCGGGCGCTATCATGCCATACCGCGAAAGGTTTTGCGCCATTCGATGGTGTCCGGGAT
CTCGACGCTCTCCCTTATGCGACTCCTGCATTAGGAAGCAGCCCAGTAGTAGGTTGAGGCCGTTGAGCAC
CGCCGCCGCAAGGAATGGTGCATGCAAGGAGATGGCGCCCAACAGTCCCCCGGCCACGGGGCCTGCCACC
ATACCCACGCCGAAACAAGCGCTCATGAGCCCGAAGTGGCGAGCCCGATCTTCCCCATCGGTGATGTCGG
CGATATAGGCGCCAGCAACCGCACCTGTGGCGCCGGTGATGCCGGCCACGATGCGTCCGGCGTAGAGGAT
CGAGATCGATCTCGATCCCGCGAAATTAATACGACTCACTATAGGGGAATTGTGAGCGGATAACAATTCC
CCTCTAGAAATAATTTTGTTTAACTTTAAGAAGGAGATATACATATGGGGAGTTCTATGGTATCAAAAGG
AGAAGAGCTGTTTACCGGTGTTGTTCCAATCTTGGTCGAGCTGGATGGTGATGTAAATGGCCACAAGTTC
AGCGTTCGTGGTGAAGGTGAAGGTGACGCGACCAACGGTAAATTGACCCTGAAGTTCATCTGCACCACGG
GCAAACTGCCTGTTCCGTGGCCGACCCTCGTGACCACGCTTGGCTACGGCGTGGCATGTTTTGCCCGTTA
CCCGGACCACATGAAACAGCATGACTTCTTTAAAAGCGCAATGCCGGAAGGCTACGTTCAGGAGAGAACA
ATTAGCTTTAAGGATGATGGCACCTATAAGACCCGTGCGGAAGTTAAATTCGAGGGCGACACCTTGGTGA
ACCGTATTGTGTTAAAGGGCATCGATTTCAAAGAGGACGGTAATATTCTGGGTCATAAGTTGGAATATAA
CTTTAACAGCCATAAGGTGTATATCACTGCCGATAAACAAAAAAACGGCATCAAAGCTAATTTCAAGACG
CGTCATAACGTTGAGGACGGTGGTGTGCAACTGGCGGACCACTACCAGCAAAACACCCCGATTGGTGACG
GTCCGGTTCTGCTGCCGGATAATCATTACCTGAGCCACCAGAGCAAACTTAGCAAGGACCCGAATGAAAA
ACGCGATCACATGGTCCTGAAAGAGCGCGTGACTGCGGCGGGTATCACCCATGACATGGACGAACTGTAT
AAGGGCGGTAGTGGCGGTTCTGGTGGTTCCCTGGCTGAGACGGGTGGTGGCTCCGGCGGTTCCGGCGGTT
CGGAAAACCTGTACTTCCAGAGCGGGGGTAGCGGTGGCTCGGGGGGCTCTCGTGGTGTGCCGCATATTGT
AATGGTCGATGCGTATAAGCGCTACAAGGGTGGATCCGGCGGTTCTGGTGGCTCTCACCACCACCACCAC
CACTAACTCGAGCACCACCACCACCACCACTGAGATCCGGCTGCTAACAAAGCCCGAAAGGAAGCTGAGT
TGGCTGCTGCCACCGCTGAGCAATAACTAGCATAACCCCTTGGGGCCTCTAAACGGGTCTTGAGGGGTTT
TTTGCTGAAAGGAGGAACTATATCCGGAT
Features (pLannotate 1.2.2; 21 found; start..end, strand, type, name):
     12..467     +  rep_origin     f1 ori (sequence partly withheld): f1 bacteriophage origin of replication; arrow indicates direction of (+) strand synthesis
    494..551     +  promoter       AmpR promoter (fragment): bla
    560..1375    -  CDS            KanR: aminoglycoside phosphotransferase; aph(3')-Ia; confers resistance to kanamycin in bacteria or G418 (Geneticin®) in eukaryotes
   1497..2085    +  rep_origin     ori: high-copy-number ColE1/pMB1/pBR322/pUC origin of replication
   2271..2413    -  misc_feature   bom: basis of mobility region from pBR322
   2515..2706    -  CDS            rop: Rop protein, which maintains plasmids at low copy number; rop
   2723..3103    +  CDS            YPB1_ECOLX: Protein predicted: Swiss-Prot protein existence level 4. From Escherichia coli.
   3175..3466    -  CDS            TcR (fragment): tetracycline efflux protein; tet; confers resistance to tetracycline
   3481..3502    -  protein_bind   CAP binding site: CAP binding activates transcription in the presence of cAMP. E. coli catabolite activator protein
   3515..4597    -  CDS            lacI: lac repressor; lacI; The lac repressor binds to the lac operator to inhibit transcription in E. coli. This inhibition can be relieved by adding lactose or isopropyl-β-D-thiogalactopyranoside (IPTG).
   4598..4675    -  promoter       lacI promoter: lacI
   4683..4962    -  CDS            TcR (fragment): tetracycline efflux protein; tet; confers resistance to tetracycline
   4988..5006    +  promoter       T7 promoter: promoter for bacteriophage T7 RNA polymerase
   5007..5031    +  protein_bind   lac operator: The lac repressor binds to the lac operator to inhibit transcription in E. coli. This inhibition can be relieved by adding lactose or isopropyl-β-D-thiogalactopyranoside (IPTG). lac repressor encoded by lacI
   5046..5068    +  RBS            RBS: efficient ribosome binding site from bacteriophage T7 gene 10 (Olins and Rangwala, 1989)
   5088..5804    +  CDS            mClover1.5: mClover1.5 is a fluorescent protein published in 2016, derived from Aequorea victoria. It is reported to be a monomer.
   5874..5891    +  CDS            TEV site (fragment): tobacco etch virus (TEV) protease recognition and cleavage site
   5997..6014    +  CDS            9xHis (fragment): 9xHis affinity tag
   6024..6041    +  CDS            9xHis (fragment): 9xHis affinity tag
   6051..6100    +  CDS            SET1 (fragment): solubility-enhancement tag derived from T7 phage gene 10B
   6108..6155    +  terminator     T7 terminator: transcription terminator for bacteriophage T7 RNA polymerase
