[The description below was written by a language model from this plasmid's Addgene catalogue record and pLannotate feature annotations shown in this document.]
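Description:
mGreenLantern-A OR T-SpyTag is a 6,180 nt bacterial expression plasmid built on pET-29b(+). It is propagated in E. coli through a ColE1/pBR322-type origin accompanied by the bom and rop elements, and selected with kanamycin via the aph(3')-Ia gene. An f1 origin is also present. The catalogue lists it as high copy, although rop is normally associated with copy-number restraint. Expression follows the standard pET arrangement: a T7 promoter with an adjacent lac operator, the T7 gene 10 ribosome binding site and a T7 terminator flank the open reading frame. A plasmid-borne lacI gene supplies repressor, so transcription is IPTG-inducible in hosts that provide T7 RNA polymerase.

The payload is a synthetic single-chain fusion. According to the depositor's layout, it begins with a short MGSS leader and the green fluorescent protein mGreenLantern. This is followed by a recognition motif for the engineered sortase eSrtA(2A9), a TEV protease cleavage site, SpyTag003 and a C-terminal 6xHis tag, all separated by triple GGS flexible linkers. The automated annotation labels the fluorescent protein as the related mClover1.5. It detects the TEV site and two separate His-tag matches, the second probably coming from the backbone, but does not call the sortase motif or SpyTag. The short "SET1" and TcR fragment hits appear to be vector-derived matches rather than functional parts.

The His tag allows affinity purification, and SpyTag allows covalent tethering to SpyCatcher-bearing materials. Because the two cleavable sites lie in series between the cargo and the anchor, cutting either one frees mGreenLantern. This gives OR-gated release in response to sortase or TEV treatment, for studies of logic-controlled protein presentation from biomaterials.
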