Addgene plasmid #243773: mGreenLantern-A OR T-SpyTag
Purpose: Expresses multifunctional construct enabling the OR-gated release of mGreenLantern from materials in response to sortase eSrtA(2A9) OR TEV treatment. Contains a SpyTag for material tethering.
Depositing lab: Cole DeForest. Depositing organization: University of Washington. Publication: Boolean logic-gated protein presentation through autonomously compiled molecular topology. Gharios R, Ross ML, Li A, Kottantharayil SP, Hoye J, DeForest CA. Nat Chem Biol. 2025 Oct 9. doi: 10.1038/s41589-025-02037-5. PubMed 41068299.
Backbone
  Vector backbone: pET 29b (+)
  Vector type: Bacterial Expression
Growth in bacteria
  Bacterial resistance: Kanamycin, 50 μg/mL
  Growth temperature: 37°C
  Growth strain: DH5alpha
  Copy number: High Copy
Gene/Insert
  Gene/Insert name: mGreenLantern
  Species: Synthetic
  Tag / fusion protein: 6x His tag (C terminal on insert)
  Cloning method: Restriction Enzyme; 5′ cloning site Unknown (unknown if destroyed)
Terms and licenses: Academic/Nonprofit Terms; Industry Terms: Not Available to Industry
Depositor comments: MGSS-mGreenLantern-GGS(x3)-2A9c-GGS(x3)-TEVc-GGS(x3)-SpyTag003-GGS(x3)-6xHis
How to cite: mGreenLantern-A OR T-SpyTag was a gift from Cole DeForest (Addgene plasmid # 243773 ; http://n2t.net/addgene:243773 ; RRID:Addgene_243773)
